Addgene plasmid #82895: pDONR223_CGREF1_WT
Purpose: Gateway Donor vector containing CGREF1, part of the Target Accelerator Plasmid Collection.
Depositing lab: Jesse Boehm & Matthew Meyerson & David Root. Depositing organization: Broad Institute. Publication: High-throughput Phenotyping of Lung Cancer Somatic Mutations. Berger AH, Brooks AN, Wu X, Shrestha Y, Chouinard C, Piccioni F, Bagul M, Kamburov A, Imielinski M, Hogstrom L, Zhu C, Yang X, Pantel S, Sakai R, Watson J, Kaplan N, Campbell JD, Singh S, Root DE, Narayan R, Natoli T, Lahr DL, Tirosh I, Tamayo P, Getz G, Wong B, Doench J, Subramanian A, Golub TR, Meyerson M, Boehm JS. Cancer Cell. 2016 Aug 8;30(2):214-28. doi: 10.1016/j.ccell.2016.06.022. Epub 2016 Jul 28. PubMed 27478040.
Backbone
  Vector backbone: pDONR223
  Backbone manufacturer: Invitrogen
  Vector type: Gateway Entry vector
Growth in bacteria
  Bacterial resistance: Spectinomycin, 50 μg/mL
  Growth temperature: 37°C
  Growth strain: DH5alpha
  Copy number: High Copy
Gene/Insert
  Gene/Insert name: CGREF1
  Species: H. sapiens (human)
  Mutation: deletion of AA 233-249
  GenBank ID: NM_006569
  Entrez Gene: CGREF1 (a.k.a. CGR11)
  Promoter: None
  Cloning method: Gateway Cloning
  Sequencing primers: 5′ M13pUC-fwd; 3′ M13-Rev
Terms and licenses: Academic/Nonprofit Terms; Industry Terms: Not Available to Industry
Depositor comments: CLOSED (stop codon immediately follows insert)
How to cite: pDONR223_CGREF1_WT was a gift from Jesse Boehm & Matthew Meyerson & David Root (Addgene plasmid # 82895 ; http://n2t.net/addgene:82895 ; RRID:Addgene_82895)
