[The description below was written by a language model from this plasmid's Addgene catalogue record and pLannotate feature annotations shown in this document.]
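Description:
pDONR223_CGREF1_WT is a Gateway entry clone built in the pDONR223 backbone and carrying the human CGREF1 (also known as CGR11) open reading frame. It belongs to the Target Accelerator Plasmid Collection, a set of clones assembled for high-throughput phenotyping of somatic mutations found in lung cancer, in which this clone serves as the reference ("WT") allele. The catalogue nevertheless records a deletion of amino acids 233–249 relative to the cited reference transcript, and the annotation software labels the roughly 900 bp coding region as a CGREF1 fragment, which is consistent with a shortened ORF. The record does not explain where this difference comes from. The clone is described as "closed", meaning a stop codon immediately follows the insert, so it yields native or N-terminally tagged protein rather than C-terminal fusions after transfer.

The plasmid is maintained in E. coli at high copy from a ColE1/pUC-type origin and is selected with spectinomycin through the aadA (SmR) aminoglycoside adenylyltransferase gene. A Pc integron promoter fragment and a remnant of a gentamicin resistance gene lie upstream of aadA. The ORF is flanked on both sides by attL recombination sites. The automated annotation calls both of them attL3, but functionally they are the pair that LR Clonase uses to move the insert directionally into attR-containing destination vectors. No promoter drives the insert, so the plasmid is a shuttle and archival clone rather than an expression construct. A T7 promoter sits just outside one attL site, and rrnB T1/T2 terminators insulate the cassette from read-through transcription. The small lacZα and lacI fragments are backbone remnants. M13 primer sites flanking the cassette allow the insert to be verified by sequencing.
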