Features (pLannotate 1.2.2; 12 found; start..end, strand, type, name):
     38..74      -  CDS            lacZα (fragment): LacZα fragment of β-galactosidase; lacZ fragment
     91..186     +  protein_bind   attL3: mutant version of attL; recombination site for the Gateway® LR reaction LR Clonase™
    192..1094    +  CDS            CGREF1 (fragment): CGRE1_HUMAN - Also known as CGR11 From Homo sapiens (Human).
   1102..1197    -  protein_bind   attL3: mutant version of attL; recombination site for the Gateway® LR reaction LR Clonase™
   1216..1234    -  promoter       T7 promoter: promoter for bacteriophage T7 RNA polymerase
   1424..1447    +  promoter       Pc promoter (fragment): intI1 (promoter lies within the coding sequence); class 1 integron promoter
   1623..1679    +  CDS            GmR (fragment): gentamycin acetyltransferase; aacC1; confers resistance to gentamycin
   1686..2477    +  CDS            SmR: aminoglycoside adenylyltransferase (Murphy, 1985); aadA; confers resistance to spectinomycin and streptomycin
   2570..3158    +  rep_origin     ori: high-copy-number ColE1/pMB1/pBR322/pUC origin of replication
   3341..3433    +  CDS            lacI (fragment): lac repressor; lacI; The lac repressor binds to the lac operator to inhibit transcription in E. coli. This inhibition can be relieved by adding lactose or isopropyl-β-D-thiogalactopyranoside (IPTG).
   3488..3515    -  terminator     rrnB T2 terminator: transcription terminator T2 from the E. coli rrnB gene
   3647..3690    +  terminator     rrnB T1 terminator: Escherichia coli rrnB; transcription terminator T1 from the E. coli rrnB gene
>Addgene plasmid #82895 | pDONR223_CGREF1_WT | addgene full sequence | sequence record 163008 | Addgene NGS Result
GGCAGTTCCCTACTCTCGCGTTAACGCTAGCATGGATGTTTTCCCAGTCACGACGTTGTAAAACGACGGC
CAGTCTTAAGCTCGGGCCCCAAATAATGATTTTATTTTGACTGATAGTGACCTGTTCGTTGCAACAAATT
GATGAGCAATGCTTTTTTATAATGACAACTTTGTACAAAAAAGTTGGCACCATGTTACCTTTGACGATGA
CAGTGTTAATCCTGCTGCTGCTCCCCACGGGTCAGGCTGCCCCAAAGGATGGAGTCACAAGGCCAGACTC
TGAAGTGCAGCATCAGCTCCTGCCCAACCCCTTCCAGCCAGGCCAGGAGCAGCTCGGACTTCTGCAGAGC
TACCTAAAGGGACTAGGAAGGACAGAAGTGCAACTGGAGCATCTGAGCCGGGAGCAGGTTCTCCTCTACC
TCTTTGCCCTCCATGACTATGACCAGAGTGGACAGCTGGATGGCCTGGAGCTGCTGTCCATGTTGACAGC
TGCTCTGGCCCCTGGAGCTGCCAACTCTCCTACCACCAACCCGGTGATATTGATAGTGGACAAAGTGCTC
GAGACGCAGGACCTGAATGGGGATGGGCTCATGACCCCTGCTGAGCTCATCAACTTCCCGGGAGTAGCCC
TCAGGCACGTGGAGCCCGGAGAGCCCCTTGCTCCATCTCCTCAGGAGCCACAAGCTGTTGGAAGGCAGTC
CCTATTAGCTAAAAGCCCATTAAGACAAGAAACACAGGAAGCCCCTGGTCCCAGAGAAGAAGCAAAGGGC
CAGGTAGAGGCCAGAAGGGAGTCTTTGGATCCTGTCCAGGAGCCTGGGGGCCAGGCAGAGGCTGATGGAG
ATGTTCCAGGGCCCAGAGGGGAAGCTGAGGGCCAGGCAGAGGCTAAAGGAGATGCCCCTGGGCCCAGAGG
GGAAGCTGGGGGCCAGGCAGAGGCTGAAGGAGATGCCCCCGGGCCCAGAGGGGAAGCTGGGGGCCAGGCA
GAGGCCAGGGAGAATGGAGAGGAGGCCAAGGAACTTCCAGGGGAAACACTGGAGTCTAAGAACACCCAAA
ATGACTTTGAGGTGCACATTGTTCAAGTGGAGAATGATGAGATCTGATTGCCAACTTTCTTGTACAAAGT
TGGCATTATAAGAAAGCATTGCTTATCAATTTGTTGCAACGAACAGGTCACTATCAGTCAAAATAAAATC
ATTATTTGCCATCCAGCTGATATCCCCTATAGTGAGTCGTATTACATGGTCATAGCTGTTTCCTGGCAGC
TCTGGCCCGTGTCTCAAAATCTCTGATGTTACATTGCACAAGATAAAAATATATCATCATGCCTCCTCTA
GACCAGCCAGGACAGAAATGCCTCGACTTCGCTGCTACCCAAGGTTGCCGGGTGACGCACACCGTGGAAA
CGGATGAAGGCACGAACCCAGTGGACATAAGCCTGTTCGGTTCGTAAGCTGTAATGCAAGTAGCGTATGC
GCTCACGCAACTGGTCCAGAACCTTGACCGAACGCAGCGGTGGTAACGGCGCAGTGGCGGTTTTCATGGC
TTGTTATGACTGTTTTTTTGGGGTACAGTCTATGCCTCGGGCATCCAAGCAGCAAGCGCGTTACGCCGTG
GGTCGATGTTTGATGTTATGGAGCAGCAACGATGTTACGCAGCAGGGCAGTCGCCCTAAAACAAAGTTAA
ACATTATGAGGGAAGCGGTGATCGCCGAAGTATCGACTCAACTATCAGAGGTAGTTGGCGTCATCGAGCG
CCATCTCGAACCGACGTTGCTGGCCGTACATTTGTACGGCTCCGCAGTGGATGGCGGCCTGAAGCCACAC
AGTGATATTGATTTGCTGGTTACGGTGACCGTAAGGCTTGATGAAACAACGCGGCGAGCTTTGATCAACG
ACCTTTTGGAAACTTCGGCTTCCCCTGGAGAGAGCGAGATTCTCCGCGCTGTAGAAGTCACCATTGTTGT
GCACGACGACATCATTCCGTGGCGTTATCCAGCTAAGCGCGAACTGCAATTTGGAGAATGGCAGCGCAAT
GACATTCTTGCAGGTATCTTCGAGCCAGCCACGATCGACATTGATCTGGCTATCTTGCTGACAAAAGCAA
GAGAACATAGCGTTGCCTTGGTAGGTCCAGCGGCGGAGGAACTCTTTGATCCGGTTCCTGAACAGGATCT
ATTTGAGGCGCTAAATGAAACCTTAACGCTATGGAACTCGCCGCCCGACTGGGCTGGCGATGAGCGAAAT
GTAGTGCTTACGTTGTCCCGCATTTGGTACAGCGCAGTAACCGGCAAAATCGCGCCGAAGGATGTCGCTG
CCGACTGGGCAATGGAGCGCCTGCCGGCCCAGTATCAGCCCGTCATACTTGAAGCTAGACAGGCTTATCT
TGGACAAGAAGAAGATCGCTTGGCCTCGCGCGCAGATCAGTTGGAAGAATTTGTCCACTACGTGAAAGGC
GAGATCACCAAGGTAGTCGGCAAATAACCCTCGAGCCACCCATGACCAAAATCCCTTAACGTGAGTTACG
CGTCGTTCCACTGAGCGTCAGACCCCGTAGAAAAGATCAAAGGATCTTCTTGAGATCCTTTTTTTCTGCG
CGTAATCTGCTGCTTGCAAACAAAAAAACCACCGCTACCAGCGGTGGTTTGTTTGCCGGATCAAGAGCTA
CCAACTCTTTTTCCGAAGGTAACTGGCTTCAGCAGAGCGCAGATACCAAATACTGTTCTTCTAGTGTAGC
CGTAGTTAGGCCACCACTTCAAGAACTCTGTAGCACCGCCTACATACCTCGCTCTGCTAATCCTGTTACC
AGTGGCTGCTGCCAGTGGCGATAAGTCGTGTCTTACCGGGTTGGACTCAAGACGATAGTTACCGGATAAG
GCGCAGCGGTCGGGCTGAACGGGGGGTTCGTGCACACAGCCCAGCTTGGAGCGAACGACCTACACCGAAC
TGAGATACCTACAGCGTGAGCTATGAGAAAGCGCCACGCTTCCCGAAGGGAGAAAGGCGGACAGGTATCC
GGTAAGCGGCAGGGTCGGAACAGGAGAGCGCACGAGGGAGCTTCCAGGGGGAAACGCCTGGTATCTTTAT
AGTCCTGTCGGGTTTCGCCACCTCTGACTTGAGCGTCGATTTTTGTGATGCTCGTCAGGGGGGCGGAGCC
TATGGAAAAACGCCAGCAACGCGGCCTTTTTACGGTTCCTGGCCTTTTGCTGGCCTTTTGCTCACATGTT
CTTTCCTGCGTTATCCCCTGATTCTGTGGATAACCGTATTACCGCCTTTGAGTGAGCTGATACCGCTCGC
CGCAGCCGAACGACCGAGCGCAGCGAGTCAGTGAGCGAGGAAGCGGAAGAGCGCCCAATACGCAAACCGC
CTCTCCCCGCGCGTTGGCCGATTCATTAATGCAGCTGGCACGACAGGTTTCCCGACTGGAAAGCGGGCAG
TGAGCGCAACGCAATTAATACGCGTACCGCTAGCCAGGAAGAGTTTGTAGAAACGCAAAAAGGCCATCCG
TCAGGATGGCCTTCTGCTTAGTTTGATGCCTGGCAGTTTATGGCGGGCGTCCTGCCCGCCACCCTCCGGG
CCGTTGCTTCACAACGTTCAAATCCGCTCCCGGCGGATTTGTCCTACTCAGGAGAGCGTTCACCGACAAA
CAACAGATAAAACGAAAGGCCCAGTCTTCCGACTGAGCCTTTCGTTTTATTTGATGCCT
