>Addgene plasmid #82895 | pDONR223_CGREF1_WT | depositor partial sequence | sequence record 157621 | Insert sequence
ATGTTACCTTTGACGATGACAGTGTTAATCCTGCTGCTGCTCCCCACGGGTCAGGCTGCCCCAAAGGATG
GAGTCACAAGGCCAGACTCTGAAGTGCAGCATCAGCTCCTGCCCAACCCCTTCCAGCCAGGCCAGGAGCA
GCTCGGACTTCTGCAGAGCTACCTAAAGGGACTAGGAAGGACAGAAGTGCAACTGGAGCATCTGAGCCGG
GAGCAGGTTCTCCTCTACCTCTTTGCCCTCCATGACTATGACCAGAGTGGACAGCTGGATGGCCTGGAGC
TGCTGTCCATGTTGACAGCTGCTCTGGCCCCTGGAGCTGCCAACTCTCCTACCACCAACCCGGTGATATT
GATAGTGGACAAAGTGCTCGAGACGCAGGACCTGAATGGGGATGGGCTCATGACCCCTGCTGAGCTCATC
AACTTCCCGGGAGTAGCCCTCAGGCACGTGGAGCCCGGAGAGCCCCTTGCTCCATCTCCTCAGGAGCCAC
AAGCTGTTGGAAGGCAGTCCCTATTAGCTAAAAGCCCATTAAGACAAGAAACACAGGAAGCCCCTGGTCC
CAGAGAAGAAGCAAAGGGCCAGGTAGAGGCCAGAAGGGAGTCTTTGGATCCTGTCCAGGAGCCTGGGGGC
CAGGCAGAGGCTGATGGAGATGTTCCAGGGCCCAGAGGGGAAGCTGAGGGCCAGGCAGAGGCTAAAGGAG
ATGCCCCTGGGCCCAGAGGGGAAGCTGGGGGCCAGGCAGAGGCTGAAGGAGATGCCCCCGGGCCCAGAGG
GGAAGCTGGGGGCCAGGCAGAGGCCAGGGAGAATGGAGAGGAGGCCAAGGAACTTCCAGGGGAAACACTG
GAGTCTAAGAACACCCAAAATGACTTTGAGGTGCACATTGTTCAAGTGGAGAATGATGAGATCTAG
